>Addgene plasmid #198796 | pWP172 | addgene full sequence | sequence record 391888 | Addgene NGS Result
AAGCTTGCATGCGCGGCCGCACTGACTGGGCCGGCCCCAGTTCAAATTAACTCTACCCAACTACACATCA
CAAGTGCTATATAGTTATATAGAAATCGTAAGGTGTGAGAAATTAAGCAATTAAAACCAAAGTCAAGTTG
ATTTTTTGTTGAAATTTGAGTCAACCGGCGCTGTTTGTATACACATATACAAACAACGGTGACTCCTATT
TTTTTTCGATAACCTTTGATTCTTCAAATTGTTTTGTTACGCAACAATTAAAGGATCGTATGATCGTACT
CAATTGGTTGTAAAACATGTTTAAAACTTCATTTTACTGTGTTTTGACTTCACTTTTTCCATTTTCTTTT
CTTGTTTTTTTGGCAACTACCGTACTCTTTGCTATTTACTAAGAAGTTAATTATGGAGTGACGGGATATG
TTTTAGGTGTTCGTGTGTTGTTTCGATTTCTCATCCATAGCTCAAAGTGTCACAAACAACGGTTAGCACA
TGCTAGAATTTTCCTTTTTTTGTTGTTTTGTTCTTTCTCTCTTAAAATCATGGTCCATTGAAATAGTATG
TGCAATCGAACGCCGTAAGTGAGAAGAAAACAGAAGCAAATGAGTGTTCTATAAATAGAGAAATTGAATA
GATTTCTATAAAAACTAGAAGATTAAGTTCCCCCCTTCTCTCTTTCTTTTTCACTTTTTATTTCAAAAGT
GGTTCAACTAATTATCTGGGAAAAAACAACTAGAAAAAGAAAAATTGGCACAAAAACAGAGGACCAATAA
CAAATCAAAGTGTGCATGAAATTTTGAAAATCTGCAAATGTGCACTTTATTTTAACGTAACAGGGAAGGT
GACATTAAATTTGAAAAGTTAAGTTATTTAACACCTATTGAGAAAATATGGTACTTAAGTGAGAATTGAA
GCGGACGCTTTTAAGGGCCTAATTCTTTTGACTACGATGCATCAACAGTACACTCAATTTCTAAAATAAT
GGAAATATTATCTTCAAGATGAAAAAAAACACCCAATTTTCTTATGATTTGAATTAAAAATTGTGAGGTT
TTTCCTTTTTCGTATAATTTTCAAACATGTCAACTAAGAATTCTGGCTTAAGAAACGCCAATATGGCAAA
ATATCGTAACAGTAATTAATTAAACACCATGAATACATTTTAACATTTCTTGTAAAATTGTTTCATTAAA
GTTAAAAGTGCAATTACTTACTTTTCGCATTTCATAAGTTCATAAAAAAGAAGGCAACTAAAATTTGTTG
GTTTTCTAAGACGTTCCTATTTAAAGGTTGAGTAGCGTCAGTGGGGATTTTGTCTAAATCTAAATCTAAA
TCTATCGTGATTCAAAACGACCAAATATCATAATAAAACACTCCAAAAATGATTTTTCATAATTTCCGAA
GTTTTTGCAAACTGCCAAAATTTTGAAAAATATGAGCTTTTGAGGAATTTCAAAGAAATGCCACATGTTC
CGACCCCTACAATGTTTTAATACAAATAATTAAAACAAAATTACAGTATAAAAAGTGTAGAAAATTTTTT
TTTTCAGGTCGACTTCCAAAATTATGAGTGGCAAAAACTGAGTAACTGTCACGTTTTGACAGTAACTGGC
GCTACTCCACCTTTAAGTTACATTTCAATTTTTTTAATCAACATTGTAGAGGTTCAAACATGCGATGCCC
AATTTTTTTTTCAAACGGCCAGTTTTTTGTTTGAAAATTTTCCGAAACTGACTTGTTTGAAAATGTTCAA
AAGTACACGTTTTTGTGATTTCCGCCCACATTTGACTATAATGAGTGTATTCAAACAAACCCCCTTTGAA
GCTACTCCTTCTTTAATGCTTTAACTTCATACAACTCCTAAACCTACGTGTAAGCTTTACCCAGCTAATC
ATCTATTGGTTGTCCGATCATTTGCATCTGCATTTCCAATCATTTGGTAATTACACGACATTTCTTCACT
TTAATACCCGGGAATACTACAACAACAACAACTTTTTATGCAGGCCAATCTATCTTCATTTTCCTGAGAA
GCAACTTTTTAATATCTTTAAGAATAAACAATTTTTTTGGGGGGGGGGGGGGGGGCAGCCGACAGTTGGS
GTGTTYTTTYTTATGCTTGGWTTTTTGCTCTCAGCAAAAGTTCATTTTAATTCAAAAAGTTCGAGCTTGT
TCGGTCGGCTTGTTCSCCTTCCTCTTCATTTCTTTTCAACATTTCMCCAASCCAATTTGAGCAACTTCAA
CTCCTTTTTCCCCCCCCCCCCCCCCCCCCCTCCCTATTCCAATTGGTGTTTGAGCCTTTTCTATTCGAGT
CTTATTTTTATTGCGAGTAAACCTAGAAGTATTATTTCCACGCCGTGAAAAGGGACTAATGAATGTAGTT
TCCTCTTTTTTTTTTTGAAGAGTTCTTGGTCGCCTCTTTTTTAGTGGGTTCTTAGACCTTATATGACAAA
AGGAAACCCATGAATCAGGATCTGGCAGTGAGGCGTGTAATCCTTTCTTTCCTCACCATTTCAAAATACT
TTGAAGGTTCTGGCAAAAACCGGACTCTATATATTCCACATCGGTGCTCTTATTCTCGGTTTCATATTTA
TTTATATTTATTTTTGCTGCTGCTAAATCGACTTCTTACATCCGTGAAACCAACTTTAGGAATATCTAGA
TCTGTTATTATGTTTGTGATTTGCAAGCAGACATGTCAAGTTATAATTAATCTCAGACAATCTCTAAATT
GTTGCCTAATCTCAATTGCCCTTTGCTCGGGCATCCTAGAAATCTGTAAGCCATTGGCTTTTCTGTGACT
GCTCTTTGTTTTCTCACAGATCTCAATGGTGCTACTACTAACGGCTCAATTTTCATTCAGGGCGTCGGGT
CGTGCCGCACCATTACTTGTTTTATTCACTCTTTTTTCTCTTTTTTTTTCTTCATCTCACTAAAATAAAA
TAGTTTTGTCCCCCCCCCCCCCCCTCTTTTGCCTCTTTTGCCCGGAGCATCATCCCCTCCCTTTTTCACC
CCTTCTTTGCCACCCACTATGAACTCGACGTGTTATTGTCATTTTCAGTCCTTTTGCGCAGATTTCTTCT
TCCTACATTGTCAACCTTTCAGAAACTTGTTGCTCAGGCGCGCCTCTAGAGGATCCCCGGGATTGGCCAA
AGGACCCAAAGGTATGTTTCGAATGATACTAACATAACATAGAACATTTTCAGGAGGACCCTTGGCTAGG
ATGGGCCCTAAAAAGAAGCGTAAAGCTAGCATGATGTTGAAGAAGATTCTCAAAATTGAAGAACTGGATG
AGCGTGAGCTCATCGACATCGAGGTCTCCGGAAACCACCTCTTCTACGCCAACGACATCCTCACCCACAA
CTCCTCCTCCGATGTACTGCAGTCTGGTGGCGGAGGGGCTCCTAGGGGTTCCGGACGGGCTGACGCATTG
GACGATTTTGATCTGGATATGCTGGGAAGTGACGCCCTCGATGATTTTGACCTTGACATGCTTGGTTCGG
ATGCCCTTGATGACTTTGACCTCGACATGCTCGGCAGTGACGCCCTTGATGATTTCGACCTGGACATGCT
GATTAACTAAGGTACCGAATTCGCTAGCCGGCCATACAAGTAATCCGGATGATCGACGCCAACGTCGTTG
AATTTTCAAATTTTAAATACTGAATATTTGTTTTTTTTCCTATTATTTATTTATTCTCTTTGTGTTTTTT
TTCTTGCTTTCTAAAAAATTAATTCAATCCAAATCTAAACATTTTTTTTTCTCTTTCCGTCTCCCAATTC
GTATTCCGCTCCTCTCATCTGAACACAATGTGCAAGTTTATTTATCTTCTCGCTTTCATTTCATTAGGAC
GTGGGGGGAATTGGTGGAAGGGGGAAACACACAAAAGGATGATGGAAATGAAATAAGGACACACAATATG
CAACAACATTCAATTCAGAAATATGGAGGAAGGTTTAAAAGAAAACATAAAAATATATAGAGGAGGAAGG
AAAACTAGTAAAAAATAAGCAAAGAAATTAGGCGAACGATGAGAATTGTCCTCGCTTGGGCCCAAAAGGC
CTTTTTTTTTTGGCGCCGACGTCAGGTGGCACTTTTCGGGGAAATGTGCGCGGAACCCCTATTTGTTTAT
TTTTCTAAATACATTCAAATATGTATCCGCTCATGAGACAATAACCCTGATAAATGCTTCAATAATATTG
AAAAAGGAAGAGTATGAGTATTCAACATTTCCGTGTCGCCCTTATTCCCTTTTTTGCGGCATTTTGCCTT
CCTGTTTTTGCTCACCCAGAAACGCTGGTGAAAGTAAAAGATGCTGAAGATCAGTTGGGTGCACGAGTGG
GTTACATCGAACTGGATCTCAACAGCGGTAAGATCCTTGAGAGTTTTCGCCCCGAAGAACGTTTTCCAAT
GATGAGCACTTTTAAAGTTCTGCTATGTGGCGCGGTATTATCCCGTATTGACGCCGGGCAAGAGCAACTC
GGTCGCCGCATACACTATTCTCAGAATGACTTGGTTGAGTACTCACCAGTCACAGAAAAGCATCTTACGG
ATGGCATGACAGTAAGAGAATTATGCAGTGCTGCCATAACCATGAGTGATAACACTGCGGCCAACTTACT
TCTGACAACGATCGGAGGACCGAAGGAGCTAACCGCTTTTTTGCACAACATGGGGGATCATGTAACTCGC
CTTGATCGTTGGGAACCGGAGCTGAATGAAGCCATACCAAACGACGAGCGTGACACCACGATGCCTGTAG
CAATGGCAACAACGTTGCGCAAACTATTAACTGGCGAACTACTTACTCTAGCTTCCCGGCAACAATTAAT
AGACTGGATGGAGGCGGATAAAGTTGCAGGACCACTTCTGCGCTCGGCCCTTCCGGCTGGCTGGTTTATT
GCTGATAAATCTGGAGCCGGTGAGCGTGGGTCTCGCGGTATCATTGCAGCACTGGGGCCAGATGGTAAGC
CCTCCCGTATCGTAGTTATCTACACGACGGGGAGTCAGGCAACTATGGATGAACGAAATAGACAGATCGC
TGAGATAGGTGCCTCACTGATTAAGCATTGGTAACTGTCAGACCAAGTTTACTCATATATACTTTAGATT
GATTTAAAACTTCATTTTTAATTTAAAAGGATCTAGGTGAAGATCCTTTTTGATAATCTCATGACCAAAA
TCCCTTAACGTGAGTTTTCGTTCCACTGAGCGTCAGACCCCGTAGAAAAGATCAAAGGATCTTCTTGAGA
TCCTTTTTTTCTGCGCGTAATCTGCTGCTTGCAAACAAAAAAACCACCGCTACCAGCGGTGGTTTGTTTG
CCGGATCAAGAGCTACCAACTCTTTTTCCGAAGGTAACTGGCTTCAGCAGAGCGCAGATACCAAATACTG
TTCTTCTAGTGTAGCCGTAGTTAGGCCACCACTTCAAGAACTCTGTAGCACCGCCTACATACCTCGCTCT
GCTAATCCTGTTACCAGTGGCTGCTGCCAGTGGCGATAAGTCGTGTCTTACCGGGTTGGACTCAAGACGA
TAGTTACCGGATAAGGCGCAGCGGTCGGGCTGAACGGGGGGTTCGTGCACACAGCCCAGCTTGGAGCGAA
CGACCTACACCGAACTGAGATACCTACAGCGTGAGCTATGAGAAAGCGCCACGCTTCCCGAAGGGAGAAA
GGCGGACAGGTATCCGGTAAGCGGCAGGGTCGGAACAGGAGAGCGCACGAGGGAGCTTCCAGGGGGAAAC
GCCTGGTATCTTTATAGTCCTGTCGGGTTTCGCCACCTCTGACTTGAGCGTCGATTTTTGTGATGCTCGT
CAGGGGGGCGGAGCCTATGGAAAAACGCCAGCAACGCGGCCTTTTTACGGTTCCTGGCCTTTTGCTGGCC
TTTTGCTCACATGTTCTTTCCTGCGTTATCCCCTGATTCTGTGGATAACCGTATTACCGCCTTTGAGTGA
GCTGATACCGCTCGCCGCAGCCGAACGACCGAGCGCAGCGAGTCAGTGAGCGAGGAAGCGGAAGAGCGCC
CAATACGCAAACCGCCTCTCCCCGCGCGTTGGCCGATTCATTAATGCAGCTGGCACGACAGGTTTCCCGA
CTGGAAAGCGGGCAGTGAGCGCAACGCAATTAATGTGAGTTAGCTCACTCATTAGGCACCCCAGGCTTTA
CACTTTATGCTTCCGGCTCGTATGTTGTGTGGAATTGTGAGCGGATAACAATTTCACACAGGAAACAGCT
ATGACCATGATTACGCCAAGCTGTAAGTTTAAACATGATCTTACTAACTAACTATTCTCATTTAAATTTT
CAGAGCTTAAAAATGGCTGAAATCACTCACAACGATGGATACGCTAACAACTTGGAAATGAAAT
Features (pLannotate 1.2.2; 12 found; start..end, strand, type, name):
   2070..2086    +  promoter       chicken β-actin promoter (fragment): contains a 21-bp deletion relative to the standard chicken β-actin promoter
   2250..2270    -  promoter       chicken β-actin promoter (fragment): contains a 21-bp deletion relative to the standard chicken β-actin promoter
   2583..2604    +  promoter       dU6-3 promoter (fragment): RNA polymerase III promoter for Drosophila U6-3 snRNA (Port et al., 2014)
   3124..3141    -  misc_feature   MCS (fragment): pUC18/19 multiple cloning site
   3542..3558    +  CDS            VP96 (fragment): 6 tandem repeats of the minimal activation domain of herpes simplex virus VP16 (Cheng et al., 2013)
   4109..4213    +  promoter       AmpR promoter: bla
   4214..5074    +  CDS            AmpR: β-lactamase; bla; confers resistance to ampicillin, carbenicillin, and related antibiotics
   5245..5833    +  rep_origin     ori: high-copy-number ColE1/pMB1/pBR322/pUC origin of replication
   6016..6108    +  CDS            lacI (fragment): lac repressor; lacI; The lac repressor binds to the lac operator to inhibit transcription in E. coli. This inhibition can be relieved by adding lactose or isopropyl-β-D-thiogalactopyranoside (IPTG).
   6121..6142    +  protein_bind   CAP binding site: CAP binding activates transcription in the presence of cAMP. E. coli catabolite activator protein
   6157..6187    +  promoter       lac promoter: promoter for the E. coli lac operon
   6195..6211    +  protein_bind   lac operator: The lac repressor binds to the lac operator to inhibit transcription in E. coli. This inhibition can be relieved by adding lactose or isopropyl-β-D-thiogalactopyranoside (IPTG). lac repressor encoded by lacI
