[The description below was written by a language model from this plasmid's Addgene catalogue record and pLannotate feature annotations shown in this document.]
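Description:
pWP172 is a C. elegans expression plasmid built on the pAH36 backbone and propagated in E. coli as a high-copy construct. It carries a ColE1/pUC-type origin and a β-lactamase (AmpR) gene with its own promoter for ampicillin selection. Remnants of a pUC-style cloning region (CAP binding site, lac promoter and operator, and fragments of lacI and the multiple cloning site) are also annotated. The record lists no worm selectable marker.

The roughly 3.1 kb insert is named Pseb-3-NLS-gp41-1-C-intein-cGAL(AD). As the name indicates, the promoter of the nematode seb-3 gene drives a fusion of a nuclear localization signal, the C-terminal half of the gp41-1 split intein, and the activation domain of the cGAL transcriptional driver. This is one half of a split cGAL arrangement. When a partner construct expresses the complementary N-intein fused to the cGAL DNA-binding domain under a second promoter, the two intein halves trans-splice. An intact cGAL activator is therefore reconstituted only in cells where both promoters are active, and it can then switch on UAS-linked effector or reporter transgenes. The stated purpose is co-expression targeting the OLL neurons, consistent with this intersectional strategy within a cGAL-UAS bipartite toolkit for worm sensory neurons. The partner construct is not described in the record.

The automated feature table annotates the bacterial backbone well but not the payload. The insert region yields only very short fragment matches (chicken β-actin promoter, Drosophila U6-3 promoter), which are probably spurious. A small VP16-type activation domain match may reflect the cGAL activation domain. No 3′ UTR or terminator is annotated.
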