Addgene plasmid #198796: pWP172
Purpose: Co-expression plasmid for the OLL neurons
Depositing lab: Paul Sternberg. Depositing organization: California Institute of Technology. Publication: A cGAL-UAS bipartite expression toolkit for Caenorhabditis elegans sensory neurons. Nava S, Palma W, Wan X, Oh JY, Gharib S, Wang H, Revanna JS, Tan M, Zhang M, Liu J, Chen CH, Lee JS, Perry B, Sternberg PW. Proc Natl Acad Sci U S A. 2023 Dec 19;120(51):e2221680120. doi: 10.1073/pnas.2221680120. Epub 2023 Dec 14. PubMed 38096407.
Backbone
  Vector backbone: pAH36
  Backbone size w/o insert (bp): 3284
  Vector type: Worm Expression
Growth in bacteria
  Bacterial resistance: Ampicillin, 100 μg/mL
  Growth temperature: 37°C
  Growth strain: DH5alpha
  Copy number: High Copy
Gene/Insert
  Gene/Insert name: Pseb-3-NLS-gp41-1-C-intein-cGAL(AD)
  Species: C. elegans (nematode)
  Insert size (bp): 3083
  Cloning method: Restriction Enzyme; 5′ cloning site Unknown (unknown if destroyed); 3′ cloning site Unknown (unknown if destroyed)
Terms and licenses: Academic/Nonprofit Terms; Industry Terms: Not Available to Industry
How to cite: pWP172 was a gift from Paul Sternberg (Addgene plasmid # 198796 ; http://n2t.net/addgene:198796 ; RRID:Addgene_198796)
