>Addgene plasmid #198796 | pWP172 | depositor partial sequence | sequence record 385050 | seb-3 promoter
CCAGTTCAAATTAACTCTACCCAACTACACATCACAAGTGCTATATAGTTATATAGAAATCGTAAGGTGT
GAGAAATTAAGCAATTAAAACCAAAGTCAAGTTGATTTTTTGTTGAAATTTGAGTCAACCGGCGCTGTTT
GTATACACATATACAAACAACGGTGACTCCTATTTTTTTTCGATAACCTTTGATTCTTCAAATTGTTTTG
TTACGCAACAATTAAAGGATCGTATGATCGTACTCAATTGGTTGTAAAACATGTTTAAAACTTCATTTTA
CTGTGTTTTGACTTCACTTTTTCCATTTTCTTTTCTTGTTTTTTTGGCAACTACCGTACTCTTTGCTATT
TACTAAGAAGTTAATTATGGAGTGACGGGATATGTTTTAGGTGTTCGTGTGTTGTTTCGATTTCTCATCC
ATAGCTCAAAGTGTCACAAACAACGGTTAGCACATGCTAGAATTTTCCTTTTTTTGTTGTTTTGTTCTTT
CTCTCTTAAAATCATGGTCCATTGAAATAGTATGTGCAATCGAACGCCGTAAGTGAGAAGAAAACAGAAG
CAAATGAGTGTTCTATAAATAGAGAAATTGAATAGATTTCTATAAAAACTAGAAGATTAAGTTCCCCCCT
TCTCTCTTTCTTTTTCACTTTTTATTTCAAAAGTGGTTCAACTAATTATCTGGGAAAAAACAACTAGAAA
AAGAAAAATTGGCACAAAAACAGAGGACCAATAACAAATCAAAGTGTGCATGAAATTTTGAAAATCTGCA
AATGTGCACTTTATTTTAACGTAACAGGGAAGGTGACATTAAATTTGAAAAGTTAAGTTATTTAACACCT
ATTGAGAAAATATGGTACTTAAGTGAGAATTGAAGCGGACGCTTTTAAGGGCCTAATTCTTTTGACTACG
ATGCATCAACAGTACACTCAATTTCTAAAATAATGGAAATATTATCTTCAAGATGAAAAAAAACACCCAA
TTTTCTTATGATTTGAATTAAAAATTGTGAGGTTTTTCCTTTTTCGTATAATTTTCAAACATGTCAACTA
AGAATTCTGGCTTAAGAAACGCCAATATGGCAAAATATCGTAACAGTAATTAATTAAACACCATGAATAC
ATTTTAACATTTCTTGTAAAATTGTTTCATTAAAGTTAAAAGTGCAATTACTTACTTTTCGCATTTCATA
AGTTCATAAAAAAGAAGGCAACTAAAATTTGTTGGTTTTCTAAGACGTTCCTATTTAAAGGTTGAGTAGC
GTCAGTGGGGATTTTGTCTAAATCTAAATCTAAATCTATCGTGATTCAAAACGACCAAATATCATAATAA
AACACTCCAAAAATGATTTTTCATAATTTCCGAAGTTTTTGCAAACTGCCAAAATTTTGAAAAATATGAG
CTTTTGAGGAATTTCAAAGAAATGCCACATGTTCCGACCCCTACAATGTTTTAATACAAATAATTAAAAC
AAAATTACAGTATAAAAAGTGTAGAAAATTTTTTTTTTCAGGTCGACTTCCAAAATTATGAGTGGCAAAA
ACTGAGTAACTGTCACGTTTTGACAGTAACTGGCGCTACTCCACCTTTAAGTTACATTTCAATTTTTTTA
ATCAACATTGTAGAGGTTCAAACATGCGATGCCCAATTTTTTTTTCAAACGGCCAGTTTTTTGTTTGAAA
ATTTTCCGAAACTGACTTGTTTGAAAATGTTCAAAAGTACACGTTTTTGTGATTTCCGCCCACATTTGAC
TATAATGAGTGTATTCAAACAAACCCCCTTTGAAGCTACTCCTTCTTTAATGCTTTAACTTCATACAACT
CCTAAACCTACGTGTAAGCTTTACCCAGCTAATCATCTATTGGTTGTCCGATCATTTGCATCTGCATTTC
CAATCATTTGGTAATTACACGACATTTCTTCACTTTAATACCCGGGAATACTACAACAACAACAACTTTT
TATGCAGGCCAATCTATCTTCATTTTCCTGAGAAGCAACTTTTTAATATCTTTAAGAATAAACAATTTTT
TTGGGGGGGGGGGGGGGGGCAGCCGACAGTTGGCGTGTTCTTTCTTATGCTTGGATTTTTGCTCTCAGCA
AAAGTTCATTTTAATTCAAAAAGTTCGAGCTTGTTCGGTCGGCTTGTTCGCCTTCCTCTTCATTTCTTTT
CAACATTTCACCAAGCCAATTTGAGCAACTTCAACTCCTTTTTCACCCCCCCCCCCCCCCCCCCCCCTCC
CTATTCCAATTGGTGTTTGAGCCTTTTCTATTCGAGTCTTATTTTTATTGCGAGTAAACCTAGAAGTATT
ATTTCCACGCCGTGAAAAGGGACTAATGAATGTAGTTTCCTCTTTTTTTTTTTGAAGAGTTCTTGGTCGC
CTCTTTTTTAGTGGGTTCTTAGACCTTATATGACAAAAGGAAACCCATGAATCAGGATCTGGCAGTGAGG
CGTGTAATCCTTTCTTTCCTCACCATTTCAAAATACTTTGAAGGTTCTGGCAAAAACCGGACTCTATATA
TTCCACATCGGTGCTCTTATTCTCGGTTTCATATTTATTTATATTTATTTTTGCTGCTGCTAAATCGACT
TCTTACATCCGTGAAACCAACTTTAGGAATATCTAGATCTGTTATTATGTTTGTGATTTGCAAGCAGACA
TGTCAAGTTATAATTAATCTCAGACAATCTCTAAATTGTTGCCTAATCTCAATTGCCCTTTGCTCGGGCA
TCCTAGAAATCTGTAAGCCATTGGCTTTTCTGTGACTGCTCTTTGTTTTCTCACAGATCTCAATGGTGCT
ACTACTAACGGCTCAATTTTCATTCAGGGCGTCGGGTCGTGCCGCACCATTACTTGTTTTATTCACTCTT
TTTTCTCTTTTTTTTTCTTCATCTCACTAAAATAAAATAGTTTTGTCCCCCCCCCCCCCCCTCTTTTGCC
TCTTTTGCCCGGAGCATCATCCCCTCCCTTTTTCACCCCTTCTTTGCCACCCACTATGAACTCGACGTGT
TATTGTCATTTTCAGTCCTTTTGCGCAGATTTCTTCTTCCTACATTGTCAACCTTTCAGAAACTTGTTGC
TCA
